Addgene plasmid #91396: pHH0103_NEB-1/1
Purpose: Protein expression and purification of human SH3 domain construct NEB-1/1
Depositing lab: Sachdev Sidhu. Depositing organization: University of Toronto. Publication: Comprehensive Analysis of the Human SH3 Domain Family Reveals a Wide Variety of Non-canonical Specificities. Teyra J, Huang H, Jain S, Guan X, Dong A, Liu Y, Tempel W, Min J, Tong Y, Kim PM, Bader GD, Sidhu SS. Structure. 2017 Oct 3;25(10):1598-1610.e3. doi: 10.1016/j.str.2017.07.017. Epub 2017 Sep 7. PubMed 28890361.
Backbone
  Vector backbone: pHH0103
  Vector type: Bacterial Expression
Growth in bacteria
  Bacterial resistance: Ampicillin, 100 μg/mL
  Growth temperature: 37°C
  Growth strain: DH5alpha
  Copy number: Low Copy
Gene/Insert
  Gene/Insert name: NEB-1/1
  Species: H. sapiens (human)
  Insert size (bp): 224
  Entrez Gene: NEB (a.k.a. NEB177D, NEM2)
  Cloning method: Restriction Enzyme; 5′ cloning site Sfi1 (unknown if destroyed); 3′ cloning site Not1 (unknown if destroyed)
Terms and licenses: Academic/Nonprofit Terms; Industry Terms: Not Available to Industry
How to cite: pHH0103_NEB-1/1 was a gift from Sachdev Sidhu (Addgene plasmid # 91396 ; http://n2t.net/addgene:91396 ; RRID:Addgene_91396)
