[The description below was written by a language model from this plasmid's Addgene catalogue record and pLannotate feature annotations shown in this document.]
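Description:
pHH0103_NEB-1/1 is a 6.9 kb bacterial expression plasmid built on the pHH0103 backbone for producing and purifying the single SH3 domain of human nebulin (NEB) in E. coli. It is one member of a set of constructs covering the human SH3 domain family, made to support analysis of their peptide-binding specificities. The plasmid is maintained through a ColE1/pBR322-type origin with an adjacent bom region. It is catalogued as low copy, although the rop sequence is annotated only as fragments split by an inserted f1 phage origin. Selection is by ampicillin through the TEM beta-lactamase gene (bla) and its own promoter.

Expression is driven by the IPTG-inducible tac promoter with a downstream lac operator, and the plasmid carries its own lacI gene under the lacIq promoter, which provides tight repression until induction. The annotated open reading frame begins with a 6xHis tag followed by Schistosoma japonicum glutathione S-transferase, so the product should be a His-GST fusion that can be purified by nickel or glutathione affinity. The 224 bp NEB insert was cloned between SfiI and NotI sites downstream of GST. The annotation software labels this region as a LASP1 fragment, which probably reflects sequence similarity between the SH3 domains of the two proteins rather than a different insert.

An fd terminator follows the insert. Beyond it lie fragments of M13 gene III, which, together with the f1 origin, suggest that the backbone derives from a phagemid. Because they sit after the terminator, they are not expected to be part of the expressed fusion. Short tetracycline promoter and resistance gene fragments are also present as nonfunctional pBR322 remnants.
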