Features (pLannotate 1.2.2; 21 found; start..end, strand, type, name):
     54..131     +  promoter       lacIq promoter: lacI (mutant); In the lacIq allele, a single base change in the promoter boosts expression of the lacI gene about 10-fold.
    132..1214    +  CDS            lacI: lac repressor; lacI; The lac repressor binds to the lac operator to inhibit transcription in E. coli. This inhibition can be relieved by adding lactose or isopropyl-β-D-thiogalactopyranoside (IPTG).
   1227..1248    +  protein_bind   CAP binding site: CAP binding activates transcription in the presence of cAMP. E. coli catabolite activator protein
   1267..1284    +  promoter       tet promoter (fragment): E. coli promoter for tetracycline efflux protein gene
   1457..1485    +  promoter       tac promoter: strong E. coli promoter; hybrid between the trp and lac UV5 promoters
   1493..1509    +  protein_bind   lac operator: The lac repressor binds to the lac operator to inhibit transcription in E. coli. This inhibition can be relieved by adding lactose or isopropyl-β-D-thiogalactopyranoside (IPTG). lac repressor encoded by lacI
   1594..1611    +  CDS            6xHis: 6xHis affinity tag
   1627..2280    +  CDS            GST26_SCHJA: Experimental evidence at protein level: Swiss-Prot protein existence level 1. GST isoenzymes appear to play a central role in the parasite detoxification system. Other functions are also suspected including a role in increasing the solubility of haematin in the parasite gut. From Schistosoma japonicum (Blood fluke).
   2350..2550    +  CDS            LASP1 (fragment): LASP1_RABIT - Experimental evidence at protein level: Swiss-Prot protein existence level 1. Plays an important role in the regulation of dynamic actin- based, cytoskeletal activities. Agonist-dependent changes in LASP1 phosphorylation may also serve to regulate actin-associated ion transport activities, not only in the parietal cell but also in certain other F-actin-rich secretory epithelial cell types (By similarity). From Oryctolagus cuniculus (Rabbit).
   2566..2613    +  terminator     fd terminator (sequence withheld): central terminator from bacteriophage fd (Otsuka and Kunisawa, 1982)
   2618..2830    +  CDS            M13 gene III (fragment) (sequence partly withheld): pIII; III; minor coat protein
   2845..3315    +  CDS            M13 gene III (fragment) (sequence partly withheld): pIII; III; minor coat protein
   3337..3407    +  CDS            TcR (fragment): tetracycline efflux protein; tet; confers resistance to tetracycline
   3649..4029    -  CDS            YPB1_ECOLX: Protein predicted: Swiss-Prot protein existence level 4. From Escherichia coli.
   4046..4197    +  CDS            rop (fragment): Rop protein, which maintains plasmids at low copy number; rop
   4233..4661    -  rep_origin     f1 ori (sequence partly withheld): f1 bacteriophage origin of replication; arrow indicates direction of (+) strand synthesis
   4670..4709    +  CDS            rop (fragment): Rop protein, which maintains plasmids at low copy number; rop
   4811..4951    +  misc_feature   bom: basis of mobility region from pBR322
   5137..5724    -  rep_origin     ori: high-copy-number ColE1/pMB1/pBR322/pUC origin of replication
   5898..6755    -  CDS            bla: BLAT_ECOLX - Experimental evidence at protein level: Swiss-Prot protein existence level 1. TEM-type are the most prevalent beta-lactamases in enterobacteria; they hydrolyze the beta-lactam bond in susceptible beta-lactam antibiotics, thus conferring resistance to penicillins and cephalosporins. TEM-3 and TEM-4 are capable of hydrolyzing cefotaxime and ceftazidime. TEM-5 is capable of hydrolyzing ceftazidime. TEM-6 is capable of hydrolyzing ceftazidime and aztreonam. TEM-8/CAZ-2, TEM- 16/CAZ-7 and TEM-24/CAZ-6 are markedly active against ceftazidime. IRT- 4 shows resistance to beta-lactamase in
   6756..6860    -  promoter       AmpR promoter: bla
>Addgene plasmid #91396 | pHH0103_NEB-1/1 | addgene full sequence | sequence record 192262 | Addgene NGS Result
TTAACCTATAAAAATAGGCGTATCACGAGGCCCTTTCGTCTTCAAGAATTCCCGACACCATCGAATGGTG
CAAAACCTTTCGCGGTATGGCATGATAGCGCCCGGAAGAGAGTCAATTCAGGGTGGTGAATGTGAAACCA
GTAACGTTATACGATGTCGCAGAGTATGCCGGTGTCTCTTATCAGACCGTTTCCCGCGTGGTGAACCAGG
CCAGCCACGTTTCTGCGAAAACGCGGGAAAAAGTGGAAGCGGCGATGGCGGAGCTGAATTACATTCCCAA
CCGCGTGGCACAACAACTGGCGGGCAAACAGTCGTTGCTGATTGGCGTTGCCACCTCCAGTCTGGCCCTG
CACGCGCCGTCGCAAATTGTCGCGGCGATTAAATCTCGCGCCGATCAACTGGGTGCCAGCGTGGTGGTGT
CGATGGTAGAACGAAGCGGCGTCGAAGCCTGTAAAGCGGCGGTGCACAATCTTCTCGCGCAACGCGTCAG
TGGGCTGATCATTAACTATCCGCTGGATGACCAGGATGCCATTGCTGTGGAAGCTGCCTGCACTAATGTT
CCGGCGTTATTTCTTGATGTCTCTGACCAGACACCCATCAACAGTATTATTTTCTCCCATGAAGACGGTA
CGCGACTGGGCGTGGAGCATCTGGTCGCATTGGGTCACCAGCAAATCGCGCTGTTAGCGGGCCCATTAAG
TTCTGTCTCGGCGCGTCTGCGTCTGGCTGGCTGGCATAAATATCTCACTCGCAATCAAATTCAGCCGATA
GCGGAACGGGAAGGCGACTGGAGTGCCATGTCCGGTTTTCAACAAACCATGCAAATGCTGAATGAGGGCA
TCGTTCCCACTGCGATGCTGGTTGCCAACGATCAGATGGCGCTGGGCGCAATGCGCGCCATTACCGAGTC
CGGGCTGCGCGTTGGTGCGGATATCTCGGTAGTGGGATACGACGATACCGAAGACAGCTCATGTTATATC
CCGCCGTTAACCACCATCAAACAGGATTTTCGCCTGCTGGGGCAAACCAGCGTGGACCGCTTGCTGCAAC
TCTCTCAGGGCCAGGCGGTGAAGGGCAATCAGCTGTTGCCCGTCTCACTGGTGAAAAGAAAAACCACCCT
GGCGCCCAATACGCAAACCGCCTCTCCCCGCGCGTTGGCCGATTCATTAATGCAGCTGGCACGACAGGTT
TCCCGACTGGAAAGCGGGCAGTGAGCGCAACGCAATTAATGTAAGTTAGCTCACTCATTAGGCACAATTC
TCATGTTTGACAGCTTATCATCGACTGCACGGTGCACCAATGCTTCTGGCGTCAGGCAGCCATCGGAAGC
TGTGGTATGGCTGTGCAGGTCGTAAATCACTGCATAATTCGTGTCGCTCAAGGCGCACTCCCGTTCTGGA
TAATGTTTTTTGCGCCGACATCATAACGGTTCTGGCAAATATTCTGAAATGAGCTGTTGACAATTAATCA
TCGGCTCGTATAATGTGTGGAATTGTGAGCGGATAACAATTTCACACAGGAAACAGCCAGTCCGTTTAGG
TGTTTTCACGAGCACTTCACCAACAAGGACCATAGATTATGAAAATCGAAGAACACCATCACCATCACCA
TTCCAGCGGTAAGCTTATGTCCCCTATACTAGGTTATTGGAAAATTAAGGGCCTTGTGCAACCCACTCGA
CTTCTTTTGGAATATCTTGAAGAAAAATATGAAGAGCATTTGTATGAGCGCGATGAAGGTGATAAATGGC
GAAACAAAAAGTTTGAATTGGGTTTGGAGTTTCCCAATCTTCCTTATTATATTGATGGTGATGTTAAATT
AACACAGTCTATGGCCATCATACGTTATATAGCTGACAAGCACAACATGTTGGGTGGTTGTCCAAAAGAG
CGTGCAGAGATTTCAATGCTTGAAGGAGCGGTTTTGGATATTAGATACGGTGTTTCGAGAATTGCATATA
GTAAAGACTTTGAAACTCTCAAAGTTGATTTTCTTAGCAAGCTACCTGAAATGCTGAAAATGTTCGAAGA
TCGTTTATGTCATAAAACATATTTAAATGGTGATCATGTAACCCATCCTGACTTCATGTTGTATGACGCT
CTTGATGTTGTTTTATACATGGACCCAATGTGCCTGGATGCGTTCCCAAAATTAGTTTGTTTTAAAAAAC
GTATTGAAGCTATCCCACAAATTGATAAGTACTTGAAATCCAGCAAGTATATAGCATGGCCTTTGCAGGG
CTGGCAAGCCACGTTTGGTGGTGGCGACCATCCTCCAAAATCGGATCTGGAAGTTCTGTTCCAGGGGCCC
CTGTCCAGCGGTCTGGTTCCGCGTGGTTCCGGTACCGCGGCCCAGCCGGCCATGGCCCAGGGCGCGCTGA
AAATCTTCCGTGCCATGTACGATTACATGGCAGCAGATGCCGATGAAGTTTCCTTCAAAGATGGTGATGC
CATTATCAACGTCCAGGCCATTGATGAAGGTTGGATGTATGGTACGGTTCAACGTACCGGTCGTACTGGT
ATGCTGCCAGCCAACTATGTCGAAGCCATTGCGGCCGCATA
[142 nt withheld, positions 2562-2703]
C
[98 nt withheld, positions 2705-2802]
AGTTTGTACTGGTGACGAAACTCAGTGTCTAGCTAGAGTGGC
[149 nt withheld, positions 2845-2993]
T
[41 nt withheld, positions 2995-3035]
T
[62 nt withheld, positions 3037-3098]
A
[35 nt withheld, positions 3100-3134]
CCTCCCTCAATCGGTTGAATGTCGCCCTTTTGTCTTTGGCGCTGGTAAACCATATGAA
[86 nt withheld, positions 3193-3278]
T
[54 nt withheld, positions 3280-3333]
CTAGCGCCGCCCTATACCTTGTCTGCCTCCCCGCGTTGCGTCGCGGTGCATGGAGCCGGGCCACCTCGAC
CTGAATGGAAGCCGGCGGCACCTCGCTAACGGATTCACCACTCCAAGAATTGGAGCCAATCAATTCTTGC
GGAGAACTGTGAATGCGCAAACCAACCCTTGGCAGAACATATCCATCGCGTCCGCCATCTCCAGCAGCCG
CACGCGGCGCATCTCGGGCAGCGTTGGGTCCTGGCCACGGGTGCGCATGATCGTGCTCCTGTCGTTGAGG
ACCCGGCTAGGCTGGCGGGGTTGCCTTACTGGTTAGCAGAATGAATCACCGATACGCGAGCGAACGTGAA
GCGACTGCTGCTGCAAAACGTCTGCGACCTGAGCAACAACATGAATGGTCTTCGGTTTCCGTGTTTCGTA
AAGTCTGGAAACGCGGAAGTCAGCGCCCTGCACCATTATGTTCCGGATCTGCATCGCAGGATGCTGCTGG
CTACCCTGTGGAACACCTACATCTGTATTAACGAAGCGCTGGCATTGACCCTGAGTGATTTTTCTCTGGT
CCCGCCGCATCCATACCGCCAGTTGTTTACCCTCACAACGTTCCAGTAACCGGGCATGTTCATCATCAGT
AACCCGTATCGTGAGCATCCTCTCTCGTTTCATCGGTATCATTACCCCCATGAACAGAAATCCCCCTTAC
ACGGAGGCATCAGTGACCAAACAGGAAAAAACCGCCCTTAACATGGCCCGCTTTATCAGAAGCCAGACAT
TAACGCTTCTGGAGAAACTCAACGAGCTGGACGCGGATGAACAGGCAGACATCTGTGAATCGCTTCACGA
CCACGCTGATGAGCTTTACCGCAGGATCCGCGAAATTGTAAGCGTTAATATTTTGTTAAAATTCGCGTTA
AATTTTTGTTAAATCAGCTCATTTTTTAACCAATAGGCCGAAATCGGCAAAATCCCTTATAAATCAAAAG
AATAGACCGAGATAGGGT
[37 nt withheld, positions 4332-4368]
AAAGAACGTGGACTCCAACGTCAAAGG
[49 nt withheld, positions 4396-4444]
T
[91 nt withheld, positions 4446-4536]
G
[124 nt withheld, positions 4538-4661]
CGCGGATCCTGCCTCGCGCGTTTCGGTGATGACGGTGAAAACCTCTGACACATGCAGCTCCCGGAGACGG
TCACAGCTTGTCTGTAAGCGGATGCCGGGAGCAGACAAGCCCGTCAGGGCGCGTCAGCGGGTGTTGGCGG
GTGTCGGGGCGCAGCCATGACCCAGTCACGTAGCGATAGCGGAGTGTATACTGGCTTAACTATGCGGCAT
CAGAGCAGATTGTACTGAGAGTGCACCATATGCGGTGTGAAATACCGCACAGATGCGTAAGGAGAAAATA
CCGCATCAGGCGCTCTTCCGCTTCCTCGCTCACTGACTCGCTGCGCTCGGTCGTTCGGCTGCGGCGAGCG
GTATCAGCTCACTCAAAGGCGGTAATACGGTTATCCACAGAATCAGGGGATAACGCAGGAAAGAACATGT
GAGCAAAAGGCCAGCAAAAGGCCAGGAACCGTAAAAAGGCCGCGTTGCTGGCGTTTTTCCATAGGCTCCG
CCCCCCTGACGAGCATCACAAAAATCGACGCTCAAGTCAGAGGTGGCGAAACCCGACAGGACTATAAAGA
TACCAGGGTTTCCCCCTGGAAGCTCCCTCGTGCGCTCTCCTGTTCCGACCCTGCCGCTTACCGGATACCT
GTCCGCCTTTCTCCCTTCGGGAAGCGTGGCGCTTTCTCATAGCTCACGCTGTAGGTATCTCAGTTCGGTG
TAGGTCGTTCGCTCCAAGCTGGGCTGTGTGCACGAACCCCCCGTTCAGCCCGACCGCTGCGCCTTATCCG
GTAACTATCGTCTTGAGTCCAACCCGGTAAGACACGACTTATCGCCACTGGCAGCAGCCACTGGTAACAG
GATTAGCAGAGCGAGGTATGTAGGCGGTGCTACAGAGTTCTTGAAGTGGTGGCCTAACTACGGCTACACT
AGAAGGACAGTATTTGGTATCTGCGCTCTGCTGAAGCCAGTTACCTTCGGAAAAAGAGTTGGTAGCTCTT
GATCCGGCAAACAAACCACCGCTGGTAGCGGTGGTTTTTTTGTTTGCAAGCAGCAGATTACGCGCAGAAA
AAAAGGATCTCAAGAAGATCCTTTGATCTTTTCTACGGGGTCTGACGCTCAGTGGAACGAAAACTCACGT
TAAGGGATTTTGGTCATGAGATTATCAAAAAGGATCTTCACCTAGATCCTTTTAAATTAAAAATGAAGTT
TTAAATCAATCTAAAGTATATATGAGTAAACTTGGTCTGACAGTTACCAATGCTTAATCAGTGAGGCACC
TATCTCAGCGATCTGTCTATTTCGTTCATCCATAGTTGCCTGACTCCCCGTCGTGTAGATAACTACGATA
CGGGAGGGCTTACCATCTGGCCCCAGTGCTGCAATGATACCGCGAGACCCACGCTCACCGGCTCCAGATT
TATCAGCAATAAACCAGCCAGCCGGAAGGGCCGAGCGCAGAAGTGGTCCTGCAACTTTATCCGCCTCCAT
CCAGTCTATTAATTGTTGCCGGGAAGCTAGAGTAAGTAGTTCGCCAGTTAATAGTTTGCGCAACGTTGTT
GCCATTGCTGCAGGCATCGTGGTGTCACGCTCGTCGTTTGGTATGGCTTCATTCAGCTCCGGTTCCCAAC
GATCAAGGCGAGTTACATGATCCCCCATATTGTGCAAAAAAGCGGTTAGCTCCTTCGGTCCTCCGATCGT
TGTCAGAAGTAAGTTGGCCGCAGTGTTATCACTCATGGTTATGGCAGCACTGCATAATTCTCTTACTGTC
ATGCCATCCGTAAGATGCTTTTCTGTGACTGGTGAGTACTCAACCAAGTCATTCTGAGAATAGTGTATGC
GGCGACCGAGTTGCTCTTGCCCGGCGTCAACACGGGATAATACCGCGCCACATAGCAGAACTTTAAAAGT
GCTCATCATTGGAAAACGTTCTTCGGGGCGAAAACTCTCAAGGATCTTACCGCTGTTGAGATCCAGTTCG
ATGTAACCCACTCGTGCACCCAACTGATCTTCAGCATCTTTTACTTTCACCAGCGTTTCTGGGTGAGCAA
AAACAGGAAGGCAAAATGCCGCAAAAAAGGGAATAAGGGCGACACGGAAATGTTGAATACTCATACTCTT
CCTTTTTCAATATTATTGAAGCATTTATCAGGGTTATTGTCTCATGAGCGGATACATATTTGAATGTATT
TAGAAAAATAAACAAATAGGGGTTCCGCGCACATTTCCCCGAAAAGTGCCACCTGACGTCTAAGAAACCA
TTATTATCATGACA
