>Addgene plasmid #91396 | pHH0103_NEB-1/1 | depositor partial sequence | sequence record 175884 | insert sequence
GGTACCGAATTCGGATCCGCGCGCTGAAAATCTTCCGTGCCATGTACGATTACATGGCAGCAGATGCCGA
TGAAGTTTCCTTCAAAGATGGTGATGCCATTATCAACGTCCAGGCCATTGATGAAGGTTGGATGTATGGT
ACGGTTCAACGTACCGGTCGTACTGGTATGCTGCCAGCCAACTATGTCGAAGCCATTGCGGCCGCTAGCT
AAGTCGACGAGCTC
